>Addgene plasmid #157474 | pD649-HAsp-LRRC4B-COMP5AP-AviTag-9xHis | depositor full sequence | sequence record 304057 | Full Sequence
TTTCAATATTATTGAAGCATTTATCAGGGTTATTGTCTCATGAGCGGATACATATTTGAATGTATTTAGA
AAAATAAACAAATAGGGGTCAGTGTTACAACCAATTAACCAATTCTGAACATTATCGCGAGCCCATTTAT
ACCTGAATATGGCTCATAACACCCCTTGCTCATGACCAAAATCCCTTAACGTGAGTTACGCGCGCGTCGT
TCCACTGAGCGTCAGACCCCGTAGAAAAGATCAAAGGATCTTCTTGAGATCCTTTTTTTCTGCGCGTAAT
CTGCTGCTTGCAAACAAAAAAACCACCGCTACCAGCGGTGGTTTGTTTGCCGGATCAAGAGCTACCAACT
CTTTTTCCGAAGGTAACTGGCTTCAGCAGAGCGCAGATACCAAATACTGTTCTTCTAGTGTAGCCGTAGT
TAGCCCACCACTTCAAGAACTCTGTAGCACCGCCTACATACCTCGCTCTGCTAATCCTGTTACCAGTGGC
TGCTGCCAGTGGCGATAAGTCGTGTCTTACCGGGTTGGACTCAAGACGATAGTTACCGGATAAGGCGCAG
CGGTCGGGCTGAACGGGGGGTTCGTGCACACAGCCCAGCTTGGAGCGAACGACCTACACCGAACTGAGAT
ACCTACAGCGTGAGCTATGAGAAAGCGCCACGCTTCCCGAAGGGAGAAAGGCGGACAGGTATCCGGTAAG
CGGCAGGGTCGGAACAGGAGAGCGCACGAGGGAGCTTCCAGGGGGAAACGCCTGGTATCTTTATAGTCCT
GTCGGGTTTCGCCACCTCTGACTTGAGCGTCGATTTTTGTGATGCTCGTCAGGGGGGCGGAGCCTATGGA
AAAACGCCAGCAACGCGGCCTTTTTACGGTTCCTGGCCTTTTGCTGGCCTTTTGCTCACATGTTCTTTCC
TGCGTTATCCCCTGATTCTGTGGATAACCGTATTACCGCCTTTGAGTGAGCTGATACCGCTCGCCGCAGC
CGAACGACCGAGCGCAGCGAGTCAGTGAGCGAGGAAGCGGAAGGCGAGAGTAGGGAACTGCCAGGCATCA
AACTAAGCAGAAGGCCCCTGACGGATGGCCTTTTTGCGTTTCTACAAACTCTTTCTGTGTTGTAAAACGA
CGGCCAGTCTTAAGCTCGGGCCCCCTGGGCGGTTCTGATAACGAGTAATCGTTAATCCGCAAATAACGTA
AAAACCCGCTTCGGCGGGTTTTTTTATGGGGGGAGTTTAGGGAAAGAGCATTTGTCAGAATATTTAAGGG
CGCCTGTCACTTTGCTTGATATATGAGAATTATTTAACCTTATAAATGAGAAAAAAGCAACGCACTTTAA
ATAAGATACGTTGCTTTTTCGATTGATGAACACCTATAATTAAACTATTCATCTATTATTTATGATTTTT
TGTATATACAATATTTCTAGTTTGTTAAAGAGAATTAAGAAAATAAATCTCGAAAATAATAAAGGGAAAA
TCAGTTTTTGATATCAAAATTATACATGTCAACGATAATACAAAATATAATACAAACTATAAGATGTTAT
CAGTATTTATTATCATTTAGAATAAATTTTGTGTCGCCCTTAATTGTGAGCGGATAACAATTACGAGCTT
CATGCACAGTGGCGTTGACTCAATATTGGCCATTAGCCATATTATTCATTGGTTATATAGCATAAATCAA
TATTGGCTATTGGCCATTGCATACGTTGTATCTATATCATAATATGTACATTTATATTGGCTCATGTCCA
ATATGACCGCCATGTTGGCATTGATTATTGACTAGTTATTAATAGTAATCAATTACGGGGTCATTAGTTC
ATAGCCCATATATGGAGTTCCGCGTTACATAACTTACGGTAAATGGCCCGCCTGGCTGACCGCCCAACGA
CCCCCGCCCATTGACGTCAATAATGACGTATGTTCCCATAGTAACGCCAATAGGGACTTTCCATTGACGT
CAATGGGTGGAGTATTTACGGTAAACTGCCCACTTGGCAGTACATCAAGTGTATCATATGCCAAGTACGC
CCCCTATTGACGTCAATGACGGTAAATGGCCCGCCTGGCATTATGCCCAGTACATGACCTTATGGGACTT
TCCTACTTGGCAGTACATCTACGTATTAGTCATCGCTATTACCATGGTGATGCGGTTTTGGCAGTACATC
AATGGGCGTGGATAGCGGTTTGACTCACGGGGATTTCCAAGTCTCCACCCCATTGACGTCAATGGGAGTT
TGTTTTGGCACCAAAATCAACGGGACTTTCCAAAATGTCGTAACAACTCCGCCCCATTGACGCAAATGGG
CGGTAGGCGTGTACGGTGGGAGGTCTATATAAGCAGAGCTCGTTTAGTGAACCGTCAGATCGCCTGGAGA
CGCCATCCACGCTGTTTTGACCTCCATAGAAGACACCGGGACCGATCCAGCCTCCGCGGCCGGGAACGGT
GCATTGGAACGCGGATTCCCCGTGCCAAGAGTGACGTAAGTACCGCCTATAGAGTCTATAGGCCCACCCC
CTTGGCTTCGTTAGAACGCGGCTACAATTAATACATAACCTTATGTATCATACACATACGATTTAGGTGA
CACTATAGAATAACATCCACTTTGCCTTTCTCTCCACAGGTGTCCACTCCCAGGTCCAACTGCACCTCGG
TTCTATCGAAAACGCGCCTGCTAGCGCCACCATGAAGACCATCATTGCCCTGAGCTACATCTTCTGCCTG
GTGTTCGCTGCGGCCGCCGCTGGCGGAGGCGGAGTTGCTGTTACATCTGCTGCAGGCGGAGGAAGCCCTC
CTGCTACATCTTGTCCTGTGGCCTGCAGCTGTAGCAACCAGGCCAGCAGAGTGATCTGCACTAGAAGAGA
TCTGGCCGAGGTGCCCGCCAGCATTCCCGTGAATACCAGATACCTGAACCTGCAAGAGAACGGCATCCAA
GTGATCCGGACCGACACCTTCAAGCACCTGAGACACCTGGAAATCCTGCAGCTCAGCAAGAACCTCGTGC
GGAAGATCGAAGTGGGCGCCTTTAATGGCCTGCCTAGCCTGAACACCCTGGAACTGTTCGACAACAGACT
GACCACCGTGCCTACACAGGCCTTCGAGTACCTGAGCAAGCTGAGAGAGCTGTGGCTGCGGAACAACCCC
ATCGAGTCTATCCCCAGCTACGCCTTCAATAGAGTGCCCAGCCTGAGAAGGCTGGACCTGGGAGAACTGA
AGCGGCTCGAGTATATCAGCGAGGCCGCCTTTGAGGGCCTCGTGAACCTGAGATATCTGAATCTGGGCAT
GTGCAACCTGAAGGACATCCCCAATCTGACCGCTCTCGTGCGGCTGGAAGAACTGGAACTGAGCGGCAAC
AGGCTGGATCTGATTAGACCTGGCAGCTTCCAGGGCCTGACCTCTCTGAGAAAACTGTGGCTCATGCACG
CCCAGGTGGCCACAATCGAGAGAAACGCCTTCGACGACCTGAAGTCCCTCGAGGAACTGAATCTGAGCCA
CAACAACCTGATGAGCCTGCCTCACGACCTGTTCACCCCTCTGCACAGACTGGAACGGGTGCACCTGAAC
CACAATCCTTGGCACTGCAACTGCGACGTGCTGTGGCTCTCCTGGTGGCTGAAAGAAACCGTGCCAAGCA
ACACCACCTGTTGCGCCAGATGTCATGCCCCTGCTGGACTGAAGGGCAGATATATCGGCGAGCTGGACCA
GAGCCACTTCACCTGTTATGCCCCTGTGATCGTGGAACCTCCTACCGACCTGAACGTGACAGAAGGCATG
GCCGCCGAGCTGAAGTGTAGAACAGGCACCAGCATGACCAGCGTGAACTGGCTGACACCCAATGGCACAC
TGATGACCCACGGCAGCTACAGAGTGCGGATCTCTGTGCTGCACGACGGCACCCTGAACTTCACCAATGT
GACCGTGCAGGACACCGGCCAGTACACCTGTATGGTCACCAATAGCGCCGGCAATACCACAGCCTCTGCC
ACACTGAATGTGTCCGCCGTTGATCCTGTTGCTGCTGGCGGAACAGGATCTGGTGGCGGAGGACCTGGTG
GATCTGGCGGTGTTGGAGGTGGAAGCGGCGGCTACACCTACTTTACCACCGTGACCGTGGAAACCCTGGA
AACACAGCCTGGCGAAGAAGCCCTGCAGCCTAGAGGAACAGAGAAAGAGCCTCCTGGACCTACCACAGAT
GGTGTTTGGGGCGGAGGTAGACCTGGGGATGCTGCAGGACCTGCCTCTAGCTCTACAACAGCCCCTGCTC
CTAGAAGCAGCAGACCCACCGAGAAGGCCTTTACAGTGCCTATCACCGACGTGACCGAGAACGCCCTGAA
GGATCTGGACGACGTGATGAAGACCACCAAAGGCGCGCCGGAAGATCAAGTTGATCCAAGATTGATTGAT
GGCAAGGGCGGATCTCTGGAGGTGCTGTTCCAGGGACCAGGCGGAAGCGGCAATCCCGGCGGCGATCTGG
CCCCCCAGATGCTGCGCGAGCTGCAGGAGACCAATGCCGCCCTGCAGGACGTGCGCGAGCTGCTGCGCCA
CCGCGTGAAGGAGATCACCTTCCTGAAGAACACCGTGATGGAGTGCGACGCCTGCGGTATGCAGCCCTCT
AGAGGCTCCGGCTCCATCATCCCAGTTGAGGAGGAGAACCCGGACTTCTGGAACCGCGAGGCAGCCGAGG
CCCTGGGTGCCGCCAAGAAGCTGCAGCCTGCACAGACAGCCGCCAAGAACCTCATCATCTTCCTGGGCGA
TGGGATGGGGGTGTCTACGGTGACAGCTGCCAGGATCCTAAAAGGGCAGAAGAAGGACAAACTGGGGCCT
GAGATACCCCTGGCCATGGACCGCTTCCCATATGTGGCTCTGTCCAAGACATACAATGTAGACAAACATG
TGCCAGACAGTGGAGCCACAGCCACGGCCTACCTGTGCGGGGTCAAGGGCAACTTCCAGACCATTGGCTT
GAGTGCAGCCGCCCGCTTTAACCAGTGCAACACGACACGCGGCAACGAGGTCATCTCCGTGATGAATCGG
GCCAAGAAAGCAGGGAAGTCAGTGGGAGTGGTAACCACCACACGAGTGCAGCACGCCTCGCCAGCCGGCA
CCTACGCCCACACGGTGAACCGCAACTGGTACTCGGACGCCGACGTGCCTGCCTCGGCCCGCCAGGAGGG
GTGCCAGGACATCGCTACGCAGCTCATCTCCAACATGGACATTGACGTGATCCTAGGTGGAGGCCGAAAG
TACATGTTTCGCATGGGAACCCCAGACCCTGAGTACCCAGATGACTACAGCCAAGGTGGGACCAGGCTGG
ACGGGAAGAATCTGGTGCAGGAATGGCTGGCGAAGCGCCAGGGTGCCCGGTATGTGTGGAACCGCACTGA
GCTCATGCAGGCTTCCCTGGACCCGTCTGTGACCCATCTCATGGGTCTCTTTGAGCCTGGAGACATGAAA
TACGAGATCCACCGAGACTCCACACTGGACCCCTCCCTGATGGAGATGACAGAGGCTGCCCTGCGCCTGC
TGAGCAGGAACCCCCGCGGCTTCTTCCTCTTCGTGGAGGGTGGTCGCATCGACCATGGTCATCATGAAAG
CAGGGCTTACCGGGCACTGACTGAGACGATCATGTTCGACGACGCCATTGAGAGGGCGGGCCAGCTCACC
AGCGAGGAGGACACGCTGAGCCTCGTCACTGCCGACCACTCCCACGTCTTCTCCTTCGGAGGCTACCCCC
TGCGAGGGAGCTCCATCTTCGGGCTGGCCCCTGGCAAGGCCCGGGACAGGAAGGCCTACACGGTCCTCCT
ATACGGAAACGGTCCAGGCTATGTGCTCAAGGACGGCGCCCGGCCGGATGTTACCGAGAGCGAGAGCGGG
AGCCCCGAGTATCGGCAGCAGTCAGCAGTGCCCCTGGACGAAGAGACCCACGCAGGCGAGGACGTGGCGG
TGTTCGCGCGCGGCCCGCAGGCGCACCTGGTTCACGGCGTGCAGGAGCAGACCTTCATAGCGCACGTCAT
GGCCTTCGCCGCCTGCCTGGAGCCCTACACCGCCTGCGACCTGGCGCCCCCCGCCGGCACCACCGACGCC
GCGCACCCGGGTGGCGGAGGACTGAACGACATCTTCGAGGCTCAGAAAATCGAATGGCACGAACATCACC
ATCACCATCACCATCACCATTAAGGCCGGCCTGTAGTCACTGGCACAACGCGTTACCCGGTAAGCCAATC
GGGTATACACGGTCGTCATACTGCAGACAGGGTTCTTCTACTTTGCAAGATAGTCTTGAGTAGTAAAATA
AATAGATAGAGAAAATCAGCCTCGACTGTGCCTTCTAGTTGCCAGCCATCTGTTGTTTGCCCCTCCCCCG
TGCCTTCCTTGACCCTGGAAGGTGCCACTCCCACTGTCCTTTCCTAATAAAATGAGGAAATTGCATCACA
ACACTCAACCCTATCTCGGTCTATTCTTTTGATTTATAAGGGATTTTGCCGATTTCGGCCTATTGGTTAA
AAAATGAGCTGATTTAACAAAAATTTAACGCGAATTAATTCTGTGGAATGTGTGTCAGTTAGGGTGTGGA
AAGTCCCCAGGCTCCCCAGCAGGCAGAAGTATGCAAAGCATGCATCTCAATTAGTCAGCAACCAGGTGTG
GAAAGTCCCCAGGCTCCCCAGCAGGCAGAAGTATGCAAAGCATGCATCTCAATTAGTCAGCAACCATAGT
CCCGCCCCTAACTCCGCCCATCCCGCCCCTAACTCCGCCCAGTTCCGCCCATTCTCCGCCCCATGGCTGA
CTAATTTTTTTTATTTATGCAGAGGCCGAGGCCGCCTCTGCCTCTGAGCTATTCCAGAAGTAGTGAGGAG
GCTTTTTTGGAGGCCTAGGCTTTTGCAAAAAGCTCCCGGGAGCTTGTATATCCATTTTCGGATCTGATCA
GCACGTGTTGACAATTAATCATCGGCATAGTATATCGGCATAGTATAATACGACAAGGTGAGGAACTAAA
CCATGACCGAGTACAAGCCCACGGTGCGCCTCGCCACCCGCGACGACGTCCCCAGGGCCGTACGCACCCT
CGCCGCCGCGTTCGCCGACTACCCCGCCACGCGCCACACCGTCGATCCGGACCGCCACATCGAGCGGGTC
ACCGAGCTGCAAGAACTCTTCCTCACGCGCGTCGGGCTCGACATCGGCAAGGTGTGGGTCGCGGACGACG
GCGCCGCGGTGGCGGTCTGGACCACGCCGGAGAGCGTCGAAGCGGGGGCGGTGTTCGCCGAGATCGGCCC
GCGCATGGCCGAGTTGAGCGGTTCCCGGCTGGCCGCGCAGCAACAGATGGAAGGCCTCCTGGCGCCGCAC
CGGCCCAAGGAGCCCGCGTGGTTCCTGGCCACCGTCGGCGTCTCGCCCGACCACCAGGGCAAGGGTCTGG
GCAGCGCCGTCGTGCTCCCCGGAGTGGAGGCGGCCGAGCGCGCCGGGGTGCCCGCCTTCCTGGAGACATC
CGCGCCCCGCAACCTCCCCTTCTACGAGCGGCTCGGCTTCACCGTCACCGCCGACGTCGAGGTGCCCGAA
GGACCGCGCACCTGGTGCATGACCCGCAAGCCCGGTGCCTGACACGTGCTACGAGATTTCGATTCCACCG
CCGCCTTCTATGAAAGGTTGGGCTTCGGAATCGTTTTCCGGGACGCCGGCTGGATGATCCTCCAGCGCGG
GGATCTCATGCTGGAGTTCTTCGCCCACCCCAACTTGTTTATTGCAGCTTATAATGGTTACAAATAAAGC
AATAGCATCACAAATTTCACAAATAAAGCATTTTTTTCACTGCATTCTAGTTGTGGTTTGTCCAAACTCA
TCAATGTATCTTATCATGTCTGTATACCGTCGACCTCTAGCTAGAGCTTGGCGTAATCATGGTCATTACC
AATGCTTAATCAGTGAGGCACCTATCTCAGCGATCTGTCTATTTCGTTCATCCATAGTTGCCTGACTCCC
CGTCGTGTAGATAACTACGATACGGGAGGGCTTACCATCTGGCCCCAGCGCTGCGATGATACCGCGAGAA
CCACGCTCACCGGCTCCGGATTTATCAGCAATAAACCAGCCAGCCGGAAGGGCCGAGCGCAGAAGTGGTC
CTGCAACTTTATCCGCCTCCATCCAGTCTATTAATTGTTGCCGGGAAGCTAGAGTAAGTAGTTCGCCAGT
TAATAGTTTGCGCAACGTTGTTGCCATCGCTACAGGCATCGTGGTGTCACGCTCGTCGTTTGGTATGGCT
TCATTCAGCTCCGGTTCCCAACGATCAAGGCGAGTTACATGATCCCCCATGTTGTGCAAAAAAGCGGTTA
GCTCCTTCGGTCCTCCGATCGTTGTCAGAAGTAAGTTGGCCGCAGTGTTATCACTCATGGTTATGGCAGC
ACTGCATAATTCTCTTACTGTCATGCCATCCGTAAGATGCTTTTCTGTGACTGGTGAGTACTCAACCAAG
TCATTCTGAGAATAGTGTATGCGGCGACCGAGTTGCTCTTGCCCGGCGTCAATACGGGATAATACCGCGC
CACATAGCAGAACTTTAAAAGTGCTCATCATTGGAAAACGTTCTTCGGGGCGAAAACTCTCAAGGATCTT
ACCGCTGTTGAGATCCAGTTCGATGTAACCCACTCGTGCACCCAACTGATCTTCAGCATCTTTTACTTTC
ACCAGCGTTTCTGGGTGAGCAAAAACAGGAAGGCAAAATGCCGCAAAAAAGGGAATAAGGGCGACACGGA
AATGTTGAATACTCATATTCTTCCTT
Features (pLannotate 1.2.2; 24 found; start..end, strand, type, name):
    119..143     -  CDS            KanR (fragment): aminoglycoside phosphotransferase; aph(3')-Ia; confers resistance to kanamycin
    254..842     +  rep_origin     ori: high-copy-number ColE1/pMB1/pBR322/pUC origin of replication
   1067..1084    +  terminator     rrnB T2 terminator (fragment): transcription terminator T2 from the E. coli rrnB gene
   1109..1128    -  CDS            lacZα (fragment): LacZα fragment of β-galactosidase; lacZ fragment
   1584..1600    +  protein_bind   lac operator: The lac repressor binds to the lac operator to inhibit transcription in E. coli. This inhibition can be relieved by adding lactose or isopropyl-β-D-thiogalactopyranoside (IPTG). lac repressor encoded by lacI
   1843..2146    +  enhancer       CMV enhancer: human cytomegalovirus immediate early enhancer
   2147..2350    +  promoter       CMV promoter: human cytomegalovirus (CMV) immediate early promoter
   2486..2529    +  intron         CMV intron (fragment): modified intron A from human cytomegalovirus
   2581..2599    +  promoter       SP6 promoter: promoter for bacteriophage SP6 RNA polymerase
   2603..2640    +  CDS            IgH signal sequence (fragment): signal sequence from the mouse immunoglobulin heavy chain variable region
   2800..4371    +  CDS            Lrrc4b (fragment): LRC4B_MOUSE - Also known as Lrig4. Experimental evidence at protein level: Swiss-Prot protein existence level 1. Synaptic adhesion protein. Regulates the formation of excitatory synapses. The trans-synaptic adhesion between LRRC4B and PTPRF regulates the formation of excitatory synapses in a bidirectional manner (By similarity). From Mus musculus (Mouse).
   4468..4647    +  CDS            Comp (fragment): COMP_RAT - Experimental evidence at protein level: Swiss-Prot protein existence level 1. May play a role in the structural integrity of cartilage via its interaction with other extracellular matrix proteins such as the collagens and fibronectin. Can mediate the interaction of chondrocytes with the cartilage extracellular matrix through interaction with cell surface integrin receptors. Could play a role in the pathogenesis of osteoarthritis. Potent suppressor of apoptosis in both primary chondrocytes and transformed cells. Suppresses apoptosis by blocking the activation of caspase-3 and by indu
   4635..6087    +  CDS            SEAP (fragment): secreted alkaline phosphatase from human placenta The natural enzyme has a C-terminal transmembrane sequence that is replaced by a GPI anchor.
   6112..6153    +  CDS            AviTag™ (fragment): peptide tag that allows for enzymatic biotinylation
   6157..6180    +  CDS            8xHis: 8xHis affinity tag
   6326..6437    +  polyA_signal   bGH poly(A) signal: bovine growth hormone polyadenylation signal
   6438..6546    +  rep_origin     f1 ori (fragment): f1 bacteriophage origin of replication; arrow indicates direction of (+) strand synthesis
   6560..6889    +  promoter       SV40 promoter: SV40 enhancer and early promoter
   6937..6984    +  promoter       EM7 promoter: synthetic bacterial promoter&nbsp
   7003..7602    +  CDS            PuroR (fragment): puromycin N-acetyltransferase; pac from Streptomyces; confers resistance to puromycin
   7612..7737    +  CDS            ble (fragment): BLE_KLEPN - Experimental evidence at protein level: Swiss-Prot protein existence level 1. Binding protein with a strong affinity to the bleomycin family of antibiotics. Binds to CL990; an antimitotic-antibiotic compound. From Klebsiella pneumoniae.
   7732..7853    +  polyA_signal   SV40 poly(A) signal: SV40 polyadenylation signal
   7906..8766    -  CDS            AmpR: β-lactamase; bla; confers resistance to ampicillin, carbenicillin, and related antibiotics
   8769..89      -  promoter       AmpR promoter (fragment) (across the origin): bla
