[The description below was written by a language model from this plasmid's Addgene catalogue record and pLannotate feature annotations shown in this document.]
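Description:
pD649-HAsp-LRRC4B-COMP5AP-AviTag-9xHis is a mammalian expression plasmid of about 8.8 kb built on the pD649 backbone. It is designed to produce the extracellular domain of the human synaptic adhesion protein LRRC4B as a secreted, tagged fusion protein. It is propagated in E. coli at high copy from a ColE1/pUC-type origin under ampicillin selection (AmpR β-lactamase). The feature table also shows an SV40 early/EM7 dual-promoter cassette driving a puromycin N-acetyltransferase gene with an SV40 poly(A) signal, which would permit selection of transfected mammalian cells. Short KanR, lacZα, ble and f1 ori matches are annotated only as fragments and appear to be backbone remnants. The depositor notes that some plasmids in this collection may carry an IS4-like transposase insertion upstream of the CMV promoter, though none is annotated here.

Expression is driven by the CMV enhancer/promoter followed by a partial CMV intron A, and an SP6 promoter lies just upstream of the coding region. The open reading frame begins with a signal peptide, "HAsp" in the name, which the annotation tool matched partially to an immunoglobulin heavy-chain signal sequence. The 1,623 bp LRRC4B ectodomain insert follows, cloned between retained NotI and AscI sites. The annotation matched it to the mouse orthologue, but the catalogue lists it as human. Downstream, the backbone supplies the COMP5AP module: the pentamerising coiled-coil of cartilage oligomeric matrix protein fused to human placental alkaline phosphatase. An AviTag for enzymatic biotinylation, a polyhistidine tag (9xHis by name) and a bGH poly(A) signal complete the cassette. Pentamerisation increases binding avidity and the phosphatase provides an enzymatic readout, which fits the associated publication's screening of extracellular protein-protein interactions among human cell-surface proteins.
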