Addgene plasmid #157474: pD649-HAsp-LRRC4B-COMP5AP-AviTag-9xHis
Purpose: Mammalian expression of cell-surface protein extracellular domain fused to COMP5AP-AviTag-9xHis. Protein is secreted from cells.
Depositing lab: Chris Garcia. Depositing organization: Stanford University. Publication: A Human IgSF Cell-Surface Interactome Reveals a Complex Network of Protein-Protein Interactions. Wojtowicz WM, Vielmetter J, Fernandes RA, Siepe DH, Eastman CL, Chisholm GB, Cox S, Klock H, Anderson PW, Rue SM, Miller JJ, Glaser SM, Bragstad ML, Vance J, Lam AW, Lesley SA, Zinn K, Garcia KC. Cell. 2020 Aug 20;182(4):1027-1043.e17. doi: 10.1016/j.cell.2020.07.025. PubMed 32822567.
Backbone
  Vector backbone: pD649
  Backbone size w/o insert (bp): 7153
  Vector type: Mammalian Expression
Growth in bacteria
  Bacterial resistance: Ampicillin, 100 μg/mL
  Growth temperature: 37°C
  Growth strain: DH5alpha
  Copy number: High Copy
Gene/Insert
  Gene/Insert name: LRRC4B (alt name: LRC4B)
  Species: H. sapiens (human)
  Insert size (bp): 1623
  Entrez Gene: LRRC4B (a.k.a. HSM, LRIG4, DKFZp761A179)
  Promoter: CMV/SP6
  Tag / fusion protein: COMP5AP-AviTag-9xHis (C terminal on backbone)
  Cloning method: Restriction Enzyme; 5′ cloning site GCGGCCGC (not destroyed); 3′ cloning site GGCGCGCC (not destroyed)
  Sequencing primers: 5′ ATTTAGGTGACACTATAG; 3′ CGTCGCACTCCATCACGGTG
Resource information
  A portion of this plasmid was derived from a plasmid made by: synthesis by ThermoFisher
Terms and licenses: Academic/Nonprofit Terms; Industry Terms: Not Available to Industry
Depositor comments: Some plasmids in this collection may have an IS4-like element ISVsa5 family transposase upstream of the CMV promoter.
How to cite: pD649-HAsp-LRRC4B-COMP5AP-AviTag-9xHis was a gift from Chris Garcia (Addgene plasmid # 157474 ; http://n2t.net/addgene:157474 ; RRID:Addgene_157474)
