>Addgene plasmid #157474 | pD649-HAsp-LRRC4B-COMP5AP-AviTag-9xHis | depositor partial sequence | sequence record 304058 | insert (extracellular domain)
GCTGGCGGAGGCGGAGTTGCTGTTACATCTGCTGCAGGCGGAGGAAGCCCTCCTGCTACATCTTGTCCTG
TGGCCTGCAGCTGTAGCAACCAGGCCAGCAGAGTGATCTGCACTAGAAGAGATCTGGCCGAGGTGCCCGC
CAGCATTCCCGTGAATACCAGATACCTGAACCTGCAAGAGAACGGCATCCAAGTGATCCGGACCGACACC
TTCAAGCACCTGAGACACCTGGAAATCCTGCAGCTCAGCAAGAACCTCGTGCGGAAGATCGAAGTGGGCG
CCTTTAATGGCCTGCCTAGCCTGAACACCCTGGAACTGTTCGACAACAGACTGACCACCGTGCCTACACA
GGCCTTCGAGTACCTGAGCAAGCTGAGAGAGCTGTGGCTGCGGAACAACCCCATCGAGTCTATCCCCAGC
TACGCCTTCAATAGAGTGCCCAGCCTGAGAAGGCTGGACCTGGGAGAACTGAAGCGGCTCGAGTATATCA
GCGAGGCCGCCTTTGAGGGCCTCGTGAACCTGAGATATCTGAATCTGGGCATGTGCAACCTGAAGGACAT
CCCCAATCTGACCGCTCTCGTGCGGCTGGAAGAACTGGAACTGAGCGGCAACAGGCTGGATCTGATTAGA
CCTGGCAGCTTCCAGGGCCTGACCTCTCTGAGAAAACTGTGGCTCATGCACGCCCAGGTGGCCACAATCG
AGAGAAACGCCTTCGACGACCTGAAGTCCCTCGAGGAACTGAATCTGAGCCACAACAACCTGATGAGCCT
GCCTCACGACCTGTTCACCCCTCTGCACAGACTGGAACGGGTGCACCTGAACCACAATCCTTGGCACTGC
AACTGCGACGTGCTGTGGCTCTCCTGGTGGCTGAAAGAAACCGTGCCAAGCAACACCACCTGTTGCGCCA
GATGTCATGCCCCTGCTGGACTGAAGGGCAGATATATCGGCGAGCTGGACCAGAGCCACTTCACCTGTTA
TGCCCCTGTGATCGTGGAACCTCCTACCGACCTGAACGTGACAGAAGGCATGGCCGCCGAGCTGAAGTGT
AGAACAGGCACCAGCATGACCAGCGTGAACTGGCTGACACCCAATGGCACACTGATGACCCACGGCAGCT
ACAGAGTGCGGATCTCTGTGCTGCACGACGGCACCCTGAACTTCACCAATGTGACCGTGCAGGACACCGG
CCAGTACACCTGTATGGTCACCAATAGCGCCGGCAATACCACAGCCTCTGCCACACTGAATGTGTCCGCC
GTTGATCCTGTTGCTGCTGGCGGAACAGGATCTGGTGGCGGAGGACCTGGTGGATCTGGCGGTGTTGGAG
GTGGAAGCGGCGGCTACACCTACTTTACCACCGTGACCGTGGAAACCCTGGAAACACAGCCTGGCGAAGA
AGCCCTGCAGCCTAGAGGAACAGAGAAAGAGCCTCCTGGACCTACCACAGATGGTGTTTGGGGCGGAGGT
AGACCTGGGGATGCTGCAGGACCTGCCTCTAGCTCTACAACAGCCCCTGCTCCTAGAAGCAGCAGACCCA
CCGAGAAGGCCTTTACAGTGCCTATCACCGACGTGACCGAGAACGCCCTGAAGGATCTGGACGACGTGAT
GAAGACCACCAAA
